>Addgene plasmid #109104 | NK648 | addgene full sequence | sequence record 316093 | Addgene NGS Result
GTTTGCGTATTGGGCGCTCTTCCGCTTCCTCGCTCACTGACTCGCTGCGCTCGGTCGTTCGGCTGCGGCG
AGCGGTATCAGCTCACTCAAAGGCGGTAATACGGTTATCCACAGAATCAGGGGATAACGCAGGAAAGAAC
ATGTGAGCAAAAGGCCAGCAAAAGGCCAGGAACCGTAAAAAGGCCGCGTTGCTGGCGTTTTTCCATAGGC
TCCGCCCCCCTGACGAGCATCACAAAAATCGACGCTCAAGTCAGAGGTGGCGAAACCCGACAGGACTATA
AAGATACCAGGCGTTTCCCCCTGGAAGCTCCCTCGTGCGCTCTCCTGTTCCGACCCTGCCGCTTACCGGA
TACCTGTCCGCCTTTCTCCCTTCGGGAAGCGTGGCGCTTTCTCATAGCTCACGCTGTAGGTATCTCAGTT
CGGTGTAGGTCGTTCGCTCCAAGCTGGGCTGTGTGCACGAACCCCCCGTTCAGCCCGACCGCTGCGCCTT
ATCCGGTAACTATCGTCTTGAGTCCAACCCGGTAAGACACGACTTATCGCCACTGGCAGCAGCCACTGGT
AACAGGATTAGCAGAGCGAGGTATGTAGGCGGTGCTACAGAGTTCTTGAAGTGGTGGCCTAACTACGGCT
ACACTAGAAGAACAGTATTTGGTATCTGCGCTCTGCTGAAGCCAGTTACCTTCGGAAAAAGAGTTGGTAG
CTCTTGATCCGGCAAACAAACCACCGCTGGTAGCGGTGGTTTTTTTGTTTGCAAGCAGCAGATTACGCGC
AGAAAAAAAGGATCTCAAGAAGATCCTTTGATCTTTTCTACGGGGTCTGACGCTCAGTGGAACGAAAACT
CACGTTAAGGGATTTTGGTCATGAGATTATCAAAAAGGATCTTCACCTAGATCCTTTTAAATTAAAAATG
AAGTTTTAAATCAATCTAAAGTATATATGAGTAAACTTGGTCTGACAGTTACCAATGCTTAATCAGTGAG
GCACCTATCTCAGCGATCTGTCTATTTCGTTCATCCATAGTTGCCTGACTCCCCGTCGTGTAGATAACTA
CGATACGGGAGGGCTTACCATCTGGCCCCAGTGCTGCAATGATACCGCGAGACCCACGCTCACCGGCTCC
AGATTTATCAGCAATAAACCAGCCAGCCGGAAGGGCCGAGCGCAGAAGTGGTCCTGCAACTTTATCCGCC
TCCATCCAGTCTATTAATTGTTGCCGGGAAGCTAGAGTAAGTAGTTCGCCAGTTAATAGTTTGCGCAACG
TTGTTGCCATTGCTACAGGCATCGTGGTGTCACGCTCGTCGTTTGGTATGGCTTCATTCAGCTCCGGTTC
CCAACGATCAAGGCGAGTTACATGATCCCCCATGTTGTGCAAAAAAGCGGTTAGCTCCTTCGGTCCTCCG
ATCGTTGTCAGAAGTAAGTTGGCCGCAGTGTTATCACTCATGGTTATGGCAGCACTGCATAATTCTCTTA
CTGTCATGCCATCCGTAAGATGCTTTTCTGTGACTGGTGAGTACTCAACCAAGTCATTCTGAGAATAGTG
TATGCGGCGACCGAGTTGCTCTTGCCCGGCGTCAATACGGGATAATACCGCGCCACATAGCAGAACTTTA
AAAGTGCTCATCATTGGAAAACGTTCTTCGGGGCGAAAACTCTCAAGGATCTTACCGCTGTTGAGATCCA
GTTCGATGTAACCCACTCGTGCACCCAACTGATCTTCAGCATCTTTTACTTTCACCAGCGTTTCTGGGTG
AGCAAAAACAGGAAGGCAAAATGCCGCAAAAAAGGGAATAAGGGCGACACGGAAATGTTGAATACTCATA
CTCTTCCTTTTTCAATATTATTGAAGCATTTATCAGGGTTATTGTCTCATGAGCGGATACATATTTGAAT
GTATTTAGAAAAATAAACAAATAGGGGTTCCGCGCACATTTCCCCGAAAAGTGCCACCTGACGTCTAAGA
AACCATTATTATCATGACATTAACCTATAAAAATAGGCGTATCACGAGGCCCTTTCGTCTCGCGCGTTTC
GGTGATGACGGTGAAAACCTCTGACACATGCAGCTCCCGGAGACGGTCACAGCTTGTCTGTAAGCGGATG
CCGGGAGCAGACAAGCCCGTCAGGGCGCGTCAGCGGGTGTTGGCGGGTGTCGGGGCTGGCTTAACTATGC
GGCATCAGAGCAGATTGTACTGAGAGTGCACCATATGCGGTGTGAAATACCGCACAGATGCGTAAGGAGA
AAATACCGCATCAGGCGCCATTCGCCATTCAGGCTGCGCAACTGTTGGGAAGGGCGATCGGTGCGGGCCT
CTTCGCTATTACGCCAGCTGGCGAAAGGGGGATGTGCTGCAAGGCGATTAAGTTGGGTAACGCCAGGGTT
TTCCCAGTCACGACGTTGTAAAACGACGGCCAGTGAATTCGAGCTCGGTACCCGGGGATCCTCTAGAGCA
ACGACAAGCCTCATGTACATGAAAACACCTCACTTCTTTTCCTTCCCTTCACTAAATGTGCAGTCAGTCA
CGTGCGATGTAGGGGTTTTTATTGGAAGTTGTTGAGAGTCAGTCAGTCACAGCCTCACGCCGTCATCACA
CACAAGTCGTCAAAAAGAGACAAGAGTGACGAGCAGACGAAACGCAAGACCAAAAGGTGGCAACAAGCCA
ACAAAGTCAAGGTAGCGGAAGTCGTAGTAGTCGTAGCGAGGAAAGGGGTGCAATCAAGAAAGAGAGAGAG
GCAACATAGTAGACAAGAGAGAGGTCAAACAGAGAGCGACAACATACACACAGTAGACGTGATAATGCTG
GGGGGAGCTCTTAAGACTTGTAAAGCTCGTCCATACCGCCCGTGCTGTGGCGGCCCTCGGCACGCTCGTA
CTGCTCGACGATGGTGTAGTCCTCGTTGTGGGAGGTGATGTCGAGCTTGATGTTGACGTTGTAGGCGCCG
GGGAGCTGGACGGGCTTCTTGGCCTTGTAGGTGGTCTTGACCTCGGCGTCGTAGTGGCCGCCGTCCTTGA
GCTTGAGGCGCTGCTTGATCTCGCCCTTGAGGGCGCCGTCCTCGGGGTACATGCGCTCGGAGGAAGCCTC
CCAACCCATCGTCTTCTTCTGCATGACGGGGCCGTCGGAGGGGAAGTTGGTGCCGCGCAGCTTGACCTTG
TAGATGAACTCGCCGTCCTGAAGAGAGGAGTCCTGGGTGACGGTGACGACGCCGCCGTCCTCGAAGTTCA
TGACGCGCTCCCACTTGAAGCCCTCGGGGAAGGAGAGCTTGAGGTAGTCGGGGATGTCGGCGGGGTGCTT
GACGTAAGCCTTGGAGCCGTACATGAACTGGGGGGAGAGGATGTCCCAGGCGAAGGGGAGGGGGCCGCCC
TTCGTCACCTTGAGCTTGGCGGTCTGGGTGCCCTCGTAGGGGCGGCCCTCGCCCTCGCCCTCGATCTCGA
ACTCGTGGCCGTTGACGGAGCCCTCCATGTGGACCTTGAAGCGCATGAACTCCTTGATGATAGCCATGTT
GTCCTCCTCGCCCTTGGAGACCATGGCTGGTTGTTTTGTGGTTGTGGTCTGGGAAAAGGGGGAGAAAAGA
GACACGGACTGATCGCAAGAGAGAACAACAGGAAAATGCCAAACGTAGAGCTGCGACAACAAGGTGTTGT
TGTTGTTGTTGTTGTTGTTGTGTTGTGCAGCTGCTTCTTGGTTGTTTTTGGCTTTTGCACGTTCAGTGAC
GCATTGCACCGCCCCCTTGTCTCACATCAGTTCGCTGCGTTTGCTCTTCTTTGGTTTTTGTTTGGCGTTT
GCTTTGGCGCTCTCGCCGCTTTTTCGCCTAGGCGTGACACGTCACAGTTGGACTGATTGGGTGGTGCGTG
GTGGATAGCATGCAGCGACACAAAGCGCACAGCACACGTGTGCCAATGCGCTCAATTCGTTTCGTCAGGT
TTCCTGTTTAGGAAAGCCGCACGTCGAGGTGAGGCGAGGATGGCGTGTGGCAAAGGCCGTTTTGCCATTT
TGCTTTGCCAACAGCGCATCTCGCCTGGAAACACCACAAAAAGTATGGCCGATAACGGGAAGTCCGGCAG
CAGCAGCGCCAAGCGCAAGCACGCTGATCGCGATGCTGGCAGCGGACGAGGACAAGGTGGTGGGGAACGA
GGACAAGGTGGCAACCGAGGTGGCAGACGAGGTGCAGGGCAGTTTGTTACAAGCTTGGCGTAATCATGGT
CATAGCTGTTTCCTGTGTGAAATTGTTATCCGCTCACAATTCCACACAACATACGAGCCGGAAGCATAAA
GTGTAAAGCCTGGGGTGCCTAATGAGTGAGCTAACTCACATTAATTGCGTTGCGCTCACTGCCCGCTTTC
CAGTCGGGAAACCTGTCGTGCCAGCTGCATTAATGAATCGGCCAACGCGCGGGGAGAGGCG
Features (pLannotate 1.2.2; 12 found; start..end, strand, type, name):
    200..788     -  rep_origin     ori: high-copy-number ColE1/pMB1/pBR322/pUC origin of replication
    959..1819    -  CDS            AmpR: β-lactamase; bla; confers resistance to ampicillin, carbenicillin, and related antibiotics
   1820..1924    -  promoter       AmpR promoter: bla
   2019..2054    +  CDS            rop (fragment): Rop protein, which maintains plasmids at low copy number; rop
   2156..2255    +  misc_feature   bom (fragment): basis of mobility region from pBR322
   2261..2418    -  CDS            lacZα (fragment): LacZα fragment of β-galactosidase; lacZ fragment
   2415..2448    +  misc_feature   MCS (fragment): pUC18/19 multiple cloning site
   2817..3524    -  CDS            mCherry: mCherry is a basic (constitutively fluorescent) red fluorescent protein published in 2004, derived from Discosoma sp.. It is reported to be a very rapidly-maturing monomer with low acid sensitivity.
   4223..4239    -  protein_bind   lac operator: The lac repressor binds to the lac operator to inhibit transcription in E. coli. This inhibition can be relieved by adding lactose or isopropyl-β-D-thiogalactopyranoside (IPTG). lac repressor encoded by lacI
   4247..4277    -  promoter       lac promoter: promoter for the E. coli lac operon
   4292..4313    -  protein_bind   CAP binding site: CAP binding activates transcription in the presence of cAMP. E. coli catabolite activator protein
   4326..17      -  CDS            lacI (fragment) (across the origin): lac repressor; lacI; The lac repressor binds to the lac operator to inhibit transcription in E. coli. This inhibition can be relieved by adding lactose or isopropyl-β-D-thiogalactopyranoside (IPTG).
