[The description below was written by a language model from this plasmid's Addgene catalogue record and pLannotate feature annotations shown in this document.]
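Description:
NK648 (also recorded as pDSB_0106) is a 4.4 kb choanoflagellate expression plasmid built on the pDSB_0057 backbone and intended for reporter gene expression in Salpingoeca rosetta. The bacterial portion is a pUC-type scaffold: a high-copy ColE1/pMB1-family origin of replication and a β-lactamase (AmpR) gene with its own bla promoter allow propagation and ampicillin selection in E. coli. Remnants of the pUC cloning region are also annotated, including fragments of lacZα, the multiple cloning site, the lac promoter, lac operator and CAP binding site, plus short fragments of lacI, rop and bom. These are leftovers of the parental cloning vector rather than functional parts of the reporter cassette.

The payload is an mCherry coding sequence, a monomeric, rapidly maturing red fluorescent protein, inserted within the former lacZα/MCS region on the reverse strand. The automated feature table does not annotate the sequences flanking mCherry, which is expected because choanoflagellate regulatory elements are not in standard feature libraries. The alternative insert name, pActAvrII_mCherry_3'efl, suggests that an actin promoter (with an AvrII site) sits upstream of the reporter, and that the 3' untranslated region of EFL, the element listed as the insert, sits downstream. The unannotated stretches on either side of mCherry are consistent with this arrangement, although the record does not give exact boundaries or cloning sites.

The plasmid belongs to a set developed for transfection of choanoflagellates. It would serve as a fluorescent reporter for testing transfection, for assessing how this promoter and 3'UTR combination drives expression in S. rosetta, or as a marker of transfected cells.
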