Addgene plasmid #109104: NK648
Purpose: Reporter gene expression in S. rosetta
Depositing lab: Nicole King. Depositing organization: University of California, Berkeley. Publication: Transfection of choanoflagellates illuminates their cell biology and the ancestry of animal septins. Booth DS, Szmidt-Middleton H, King N. Mol Biol Cell. 2018 Dec 1;29(25):3026-3038. doi: 10.1091/mbc.E18-08-0514. Epub 2018 Oct 3. PubMed 30281390.
Backbone
  Vector backbone: pDSB_0057
  Vector type: Choanoflagellate Expression
Growth in bacteria
  Bacterial resistance: Ampicillin, 100 μg/mL
  Growth temperature: 37°C
  Growth strain: DH5alpha
  Copy number: High Copy
Gene/Insert
  Gene/Insert name: 3'UTR EFL (alt name: pActAvrII_mCherry_3'efl)
  Cloning method: Restriction Enzyme; 5′ cloning site unknown (unknown if destroyed); 3′ cloning site unknown (unknown if destroyed)
Terms and licenses: Academic/Nonprofit Terms; Industry Terms: Not Available to Industry
Depositor comments: pDSB_0106 . Please visit https://www.biorxiv.org/content/early/2018/06/09/343111 for bioRxiv preprint.
How to cite: NK648 was a gift from Nicole King (Addgene plasmid # 109104 ; http://n2t.net/addgene:109104 ; RRID:Addgene_109104)
